>Addgene plasmid #20621 | pWZL Neo Myr Flag RPS6KA2 | addgene partial sequence | sequence record 26447 | 20621 with pWZL-Fwd
CTCCTTCTCTAGGCGCCGGCCGGATCCAGAATTCGCCACCATGGGGTCTTCAAAATCTAAACCAAAGGAC
CCCAGCCAGCGCCGGCGCAGGATCCGAGGTTACCTTGACTACAAAGACGATGACGACAAGCAATTGACAA
GTTTGTACAAAAAAGTTGGCATGGACCTGAGCATGAAGAAGTTCGCCGTGCGCAGGTTCTTCTCTGTGTA
CCTGCGCAGGAAGTCGCGCTCCAAGAGCTCCAGCCTGAGCCGGCTCGAGGAAGAAGGTGTCGTGAAGGAG
ATAGACATCAGCCATCATGTGAAGGAGGGCTTTGAGAAGGCAGATCCTTCCCAGTTTGAGCTGCTGAAGG
TTTTAGGACAAGGATCCTATGGAAAGGTGTTCCTGGTGAGGAAGGTGAAGGGGTCCGACGCTGGGCAGCT
CTACGCCATGAAGGTCCTTAAGAAAGCCACCCTAAAAGTTCGGGACCGAGTGAGATCGAAGATGGAGAGA
GACATCTTGGCAGAAGTGAATCACCCCTTCATTGTGAAGCTTCATTATGCCTTTCAGACGGAAGGAAAGC
TCTACCTGATCCTGGACTTCCTGCGGGGAGGGGACCTCTTCACCCGGCTCTCCAAAGAGGTCATGTTCAC
GGA
