[The description below was written by a language model from this plasmid's Addgene catalogue record.]
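Description:
pWZL Neo Myr Flag RPS6KA2 is a retroviral mammalian expression plasmid built on the Gateway-compatible pWZL-Neo-Myr-Flag-DEST backbone. It is maintained in bacteria under ampicillin selection, in a recombination-deficient strain chosen to limit rearrangement of the repeated retroviral sequences. Transduced or transfected mammalian cells are selected through a neomycin resistance marker using G418. No feature table accompanies the entry, so the promoter driving the insert, the bacterial origin of replication and the arrangement of the neomycin cassette are not stated. In retroviral vectors of this general type, the long terminal repeats and packaging signal allow the transcript to be packaged into viral particles and integrated stably into target cells.

The insert is the human RPS6KA2 open reading frame, which encodes the 90 kDa ribosomal protein S6 kinase polypeptide 2, also known as RSK3. It was first cloned into a Gateway entry vector and then moved into the destination backbone by an LR recombination reaction. This places the ORF downstream of backbone-encoded N-terminal myristoylation and Flag sequences. A myristoylation signal directs the fusion protein to membranes, a strategy commonly used to promote constitutive kinase activation, and the Flag epitope allows detection or immunoprecipitation.

The plasmid is one clone in a library of myristoylated, Flag-tagged kinases assembled for a study that used integrative genomic approaches to identify breast cancer oncogenes, and it suits stable gain-of-function expression of RPS6KA2. The depositors note that the identity of the gene has been verified, but the clone has not been fully sequenced, so minor mutations cannot be excluded.
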