Addgene plasmid #20621: pWZL Neo Myr Flag RPS6KA2
Depositing lab: William Hahn & Jean Zhao. Depositing organization: Dana-Farber Cancer Institute. Publication: Integrative Genomic Approaches Identify IKBKE as a Breast Cancer Oncogene (Kinase Library Clones). Boehm JS, Zhao JJ, Yao J, Kim SY, Firestein R, Dunn IF, Sjostrom SK, Garraway LA, Weremowicz S, Richardson AL, Greulich H, Stewart CJ, Mulvey LA, Shen RR, Ambrogio L, Hirozane-Kishikawa T, Hill DE, Vidal M, Meyerson M, Grenier JK, Hinkle G, Root DE, Roberts TM, Lander ES, Polyak K, Hahn WC. Cell. 2007 Jun 15. 129(6):1065-1079. 10.1016/j.cell.2007.03.052 PubMed 17574021.
Backbone
  Vector backbone: pWZL-Neo-Myr-Flag-DEST
  Backbone manufacturer: William Hahn Lab (available at Addgene, #15300)
  Vector type: Mammalian Expression, Retroviral
  Selectable markers: Neomycin (select with G418)
Growth in bacteria
  Bacterial resistance: Ampicillin, 100 μg/mL
  Growth temperature: 37°C
  Growth strain: Stbl3
  Growth instructions: Stbl3 cells to prevent recombination.
  Copy number: Unknown
Gene/Insert
  Gene/Insert name: RPS6KA2 (alt name: ribosomal protein S6 kinase, 90kDa, polypeptide 2)
  Species: H. sapiens (human)
  GenBank ID: NP_066958.2
  Entrez Gene: RPS6KA2 (a.k.a. HU-2, MAPKAPK1C, RSK, RSK3, S6K-alpha, S6K-alpha2, p90-RSK3, p90RSK2, pp90RSK3)
  Tag / fusion protein: Myr (N terminal on backbone); Flag (N terminal on backbone)
  Cloning method: Gateway Cloning
  Sequencing primers: 5′ pWZL-Fwd (GAA CCT CCT CGT TCG ACC); 3′ pWZL-Rev (TTC CGG GCC CTC ACA TTG)
Resource information
  A portion of this plasmid was derived from a plasmid made by: 1-F9
Terms and licenses: Academic/Nonprofit Terms; Industry Terms: Not Available to Industry
Depositor comments: ORFs were cloned into Gateway compatible pEntry vectors. An LR recombination reaction was performed to move the ORF to pWZL-Neo-Myr-Flag DEST such that the ORF would have 5' myristoylation and flag tags. This plasmid is part of a kinase library, and the gene has been verified, but has not been fully sequenced for minor mutations. Please see the following link for plasmids from this article that are not part of the kinase library http://www.addgene.org/pubmed/17574021
How to cite: pWZL Neo Myr Flag RPS6KA2 was a gift from William Hahn & Jean Zhao (Addgene plasmid # 20621 ; http://n2t.net/addgene:20621 ; RRID:Addgene_20621)
